>Addgene plasmid #57282 | Dronpa-LaminB1-10 | depositor partial sequence | sequence record 88420 | insert sequence
GATCCGCTAGCGCTACCGGTCGCCACCATGGTGAGTGTGATTAAACCAGACATGAAGATCAAGCTGCGTA
TGGAAGGCGCTGTAAATGGACACCCGTTCGCGATTGAAGGAGTTGGCCTTGGGAAGCCTTTCGAGGGAAA
ACAGAGTATGGACCTTAAAGTCAAAGAAGGCGGACCTCTGCCTTTCGCCTATGACATCTTGACAACTGTG
TTCTGTTACGGCAACAGGGTATTCGCCAAATACCCAGAAAATATAGTAGACTATTTCAAGCAGTCGTTTC
CTGAGGGCTACTCTTGGGAACGAAGCATGAATTACGAAGACGGGGGCATTTGTAACGCGACAAACGACAT
AACCCTGGATGGTGACTGTTATATCTATGAAATTCGATTTGATGGTGTGAACTTTCCTGCCAATGGTCCA
GTTATGCAGAAGAGGACTGTGAAATGGGAGCCATCCACTGAGAAATTGTATGTGCGTGATGGAGTGCTGA
AGGGTGATGTTAACATGGCTCTGTCGCTTGAAGGAGGTGGCCATTACCGATGTGACTTCAAAACTACTTA
TAAAGCTAAGAAGGTTGTCCAGTTGCCAGACTATCACTTTGTGGACCACCACATTGAGATTAAAAGCCAC
GACAAAGATTACAGTAATGTTAATCTGCATGAGCACGCCGAAGCGCATTCTGAGCTGCCGAGGCAGGCCA
AGTCCGGACTCAGATCTCGAGCTCAAGCTTCGATGGCGACTGCGACCCCCGTGCCGCCGCGGATGGGCAG
CCGCGCTGGCGGCCCCACCACGCCGCTGAGCCCCACGCGCCTGTCGCGGCTCCAGGAGAAGGAGGAGCTG
CGCGAGCTCAATGACCGGCTGGCGGTGTACATCGACAAGGTGCGCAGCCTGGAGACGGAGAACAGCGCGC
TGCAGCTGCAGGTGACGGAGCGCGAGGAGGTGCGCGGCCGTGAGCTCACCGGCCTCAAGGCGCTCTACGA
GACCGAGCTGGCCGACGCGCGACGCGCGCTCGACGACACGGCCCGCGAGCGCGCCAAGCTGCAGATCGAG
CTGGGCAAGTGCAAGGCGGAACACGACCAGCTGCTCCTCAACTATGCTAAGAAGGAATCTGATCTTAATG
GCGCCCAGATCAAGCTTCGAGAATATGAAGCAGCACTCAATTCGAAAGATGCAGCTCTTGCTACTGCACT
TGGTGACAAAAAAAGTTTAGAGGGAGATTTGGAGGATCTGAAGGATCAGATTGCCCAGTTGGAAGCCTCC
TTAGCTGCAGCCAAAAAACAGTTAGCAGATGAAACTTTACTTAAAGTAGATTTGGAGAATCGTTGTCAGA
GCCTTACTGAGGACTTGGAGTTTCGCAAAAGCATGTATGAAGAGGAGATTAACGAGACCAGAAGGAAGCA
TGAAACGCGCTTGGTAGAGGTGGATTCTGGGCGTCAAATTGAGTATGAGTACAAGCTGGCGCAAGCCCTT
CATGAGATGAGAGAGCAACATGATGCCCAAGTGAGGCTGTATAAGGAGGAGCTGGAGCAGACTTACCATG
CCAAACTTGAGAATGCCAGACTGTCATCAGAGATGAATACTTCTACTGTCAACAGTGCCAGGGAAGAACT
GATGGAAAGCCGCATGAGAATTGAGAGCCTTTCATCCCAGCTTTCTAATCTACAGAAAGAGTCTAGAGCA
TGTTTGGAAAGGATTCAAGAATTAGAGGACTTGCTTGCTAAAGAAAAAGACAACTCTCGTCGCATGCTGA
CAGACAAAGAGAGAGAGATGGCGGAAATAAGGGATCAAATGCAGCAACAGCTGAATGACTATGAACAGCT
TCTTGATGTAAAGTTAGCCCTGGACATGGAAATCAGTGCTTACAGGAAACTCTTAGAAGGCGAAGAAGAG
AGGTTGAAGCTGTCTCCAAGCCCTTCTTCCCGTGTGACAGTATCCCGAGCATCCTCAAGTCGTAGTGTAC
GTACAACTAGAGGAAAGCGGAAGAGGGTTGATGTGGAAGAATCAGAGGCGAGTAGTAGTGTTAGCATCTC
TCATTCCGCCTCAGCCACTGGAAATGTTTGCATCGAAGAAATTGATGTTGATGGGAAATTTATCCGCTTG
AAGAACACTTCTGAACAGGATCAACCAATGGGAGGCTGGGAGATGATCAGAAAAATTGGAGACACATCAG
TCAGTTATAAATATACCTCAAGATATGTGCTGAAGGCAGGCCAGACTGTTACAATTTGGGCTGCAAACGC
TGGTGTCACAGCCAGCCCCCCAACTGACCTCATCTGGAAGAACCAGAACTCGTGGGGCACTGGCGAAGAT
GTGAAGGTTATATTGAAAAATTCTCAGGGAGAGGAGGTTGCTCAAAGAAGTACAGTCTTTAAAACAACCA
TACCTGAAGAAGAGGAGGAGGAGGAAGAAGCAGCTGGAGTGGTTGTTGAGGAAGAACTTTTCCACCAGCA
GGGAACCCCAAGAGCATCCAATAGAAGCTGTGCAATTATGTAGGGATCCACCGGATCTAGAT
