>Addgene plasmid #57282 | Dronpa-LaminB1-10 | addgene partial sequence | sequence record 137480 | Dronpa-F 5'-ATCACTTTGTGGACCACCAC-3'
TAATGTTAATCTGCATGAGCACGCCGAAGCGCATTCTGAGCTGCCGAGGCAGGCCAAGTCCGGACTCAGA
TCTCGAGCTCAAGCTTCGATGGCGACTGCGACCCCCGTGCCGCCGCGGATGGGCAGCCGCGCTGGCGGCC
CCACCACGCCGCTGAGCCCCACGCGCCTGTCGCGGCTCCAGGAGAAGGAGGAGCTGCGCGAGCTCAATGA
CCGGCTGGCGGTGTACATCGACAAGGTGCGCAGCCTGGAGACGGAGAACAGCGCGCTGCAGCTGCAGGTG
ACGGAGCGCGAGGAGGTGCGCGGCCGTGAGCTCACCGGCCTCAAGGCGCTCTACGAGACCGAGCTGGCCG
ACGCGCGACGCGCGCTCGACGACACGGCCCGCGAGCGCGCCAAGCTGCAGATCGAGCTGGGCAAGTGCAA
GGCGGAACACGACCAGCTGCTCCTCAACTATGCTAAGAAGGAATCTGATCTTAATGGCGCCCAGATCAAG
CTTCGAGAATATGAAGCAGCACTCAATTCGAAAGATGCAGCTCTTGCTACTGCACTTGGTGACAAAAAAA
GTTTAGAGGGAGATTTGGAGGATCTGAAGGATCAGATTGCCCAGTTGGAAGCCTCCTTAGCTGCAGCCAA
AAAACAGTTAGCAGATGAAACTTTACTTAAAGTAGATTTGGAGAATCGTT
