[The description below was written by a language model from this plasmid's Addgene catalogue record.]
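Description:
Dronpa-LaminB1-10 is a mammalian expression plasmid that produces human lamin B1 (LMNB1) fused to the fluorescent protein Dronpa. It is built on a Dronpa vector backbone of about 4.75 kb (excluding the insert). It is maintained at high copy in E. coli under kanamycin selection, and it carries a neomycin resistance marker that allows G418 selection of transfected mammalian cells. Expression of the fusion is driven by the CMV promoter, a strong constitutive promoter in most mammalian cell lines. The listed 3′ sequencing primer suggests an SV40 polyadenylation signal lies downstream of the coding region. No feature table accompanies the record, so the origin of replication and the exact layout of the elements cannot be confirmed. The cloning method is recorded as unknown.

The payload is a localization marker for the nuclear envelope. Lamin B1 is an intermediate-filament protein of the nuclear lamina, which lines the inner nuclear membrane, so the fusion places Dronpa fluorescence at the nuclear periphery. The record gives an excitation maximum of 503 nm and an emission maximum of 518 nm, which is green fluorescence. Dronpa is generally known as a reversibly photoswitchable protein, making such fusions useful for live-cell imaging, tracking of protein dynamics and super-resolution microscopy, although the record itself states only the localization and spectral properties. The name suggests that Dronpa sits N-terminal to lamin B1 and that "10" refers to a linker length, but the record does not state the orientation of the tag or the nature of any linker.
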