Addgene plasmid #57282: Dronpa-LaminB1-10
Purpose: Localization: Nuclear Envelope, Excitation: 503, Emission: 518
Depositing lab: Michael Davidson. Depositing organization: Florida State University, Tallahassee.
Backbone
  Vector backbone: Dronpa
  Backbone size w/o insert (bp): 4750
  Vector type: Mammalian Expression
  Selectable markers: Neomycin (select with G418)
Growth in bacteria
  Bacterial resistance: Kanamycin, 50 μg/mL
  Growth temperature: 37°C
  Growth strain: DH5alpha
  Copy number: High Copy
Gene/Insert
  Gene/Insert name: LaminB1 (alt name: NM_005573.2)
  Species: H. sapiens (human)
  Entrez Gene: LMNB1 (a.k.a. ADLD, LMN, LMN2, LMNB, MCPH26)
  Promoter: CMV
  Tag / fusion protein: Dronpa
  Cloning method: Unknown
  Sequencing primers: 5′ CMV-F; 3′ SV40pA-R
Terms and licenses: Academic/Nonprofit Terms; Industry Terms
Depositor comments: . Excitation = 503; Emission = 518
How to cite: Dronpa-LaminB1-10 was a gift from Michael Davidson (Addgene plasmid # 57282 ; http://n2t.net/addgene:57282 ; RRID:Addgene_57282)
